Addgene plasmid #97310: AAV_Actb NHEJ donor_U6_sgRNA_EF1a_GFP_polyA
Purpose: NHEJ donor for fusing a p2A-mCherry reporter to mouse Actb. EGFP driven by EF1a promoter and U6-driven sgRNAs targeting Actb. AAV backbone.
Depositing lab: Hui Yang. Depositing organization: Center for Excellence in Brain Science and Intelligence Technology, Chinese Academy of Sciences. Publication: Homology-mediated end joining-based targeted integration using CRISPR/Cas9. Yao X, Wang X, Hu X, Liu Z, Liu J, Zhou H, Shen X, Wei Y, Huang Z, Ying W, Wang Y, Nie YH, Zhang CC, Li S, Cheng L, Wang Q, Wu Y, Huang P, Sun Q, Shi L, Yang H. Cell Res. 2017 May 19. doi: 10.1038/cr.2017.76. PubMed 28524166.
Backbone
  Vector backbone: pAAV
  Vector type: Mammalian Expression, Mouse Targeting, AAV
Growth in bacteria
  Bacterial resistance: Ampicillin, 100 μg/mL
  Growth temperature: 37°C
  Growth strain: NEB Stable
  Copy number: High Copy
Gene/Insert
  Gene/Insert name: Actb NHEJ donor (alt name: Actb NHEJ template)
  gRNA/shRNA sequence: agtccgcctagaagcacttg
  Species: Synthetic
  Insert size (bp): 815
  Promoter: U6, EF1a
  Cloning method: Restriction Enzyme; 5′ cloning site unknown (unknown if destroyed); 3′ cloning site unknown (unknown if destroyed)
Terms and licenses: Academic/Nonprofit Terms; Industry Terms: Not Available to Industry
Depositor comments: INSERT2:EGFP driven by EF1a promoter; INSERT3:U6-driven sgRNAs targeting Actb
How to cite: AAV_Actb NHEJ donor_U6_sgRNA_EF1a_GFP_polyA was a gift from Hui Yang (Addgene plasmid # 97310 ; http://n2t.net/addgene:97310 ; RRID:Addgene_97310)
