[The description below was written by a language model from this plasmid's Addgene catalogue record, the feature table of its GenBank file and pLannotate feature annotations shown in this document.]
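Description:
AAV_Actb NHEJ donor_U6_sgRNA_EF1a_GFP_polyA is a pAAV-based plasmid of about 5.6 kb, designed as a CRISPR/Cas9 knock-in donor for the mouse Actb locus. It can be used directly in mammalian cells or packaged into recombinant AAV. The backbone carries a high-copy ColE1/pUC-type origin, an f1 phage origin and a beta-lactamase gene for ampicillin selection in bacteria. Two AAV2 inverted terminal repeats flank the payload of roughly 2.9 kb and provide the cis signals for replication and encapsidation of the vector genome. In the sequencing-derived annotation, one ITR is detected only as short fragments. This may reflect the known difficulty of reading or maintaining these repeats, and the record lists a recombination-deficient propagation strain.

Three modules sit between the ITRs. The first is the promoterless donor, a P2A peptide followed by mCherry, listed as an 815 bp insert with no annotated homology arms. This fits its role as a template captured by non-homologous end joining at a Cas9-induced break. In-frame integration at the end of the Actb coding sequence would give co-translated but separate beta-actin and mCherry, so red fluorescence reports successful targeting. The second module is a human U6 promoter driving an S. pyogenes-type guide RNA scaffold with a spacer directed against Actb. The third is an EGFP cassette driven by the EF-1α core promoter joined to an HTLV-1 LTR fragment, with a Kozak sequence and a bGH polyadenylation signal, which marks transfected or transduced cells. Cas9 is not encoded and must be supplied separately. The associated study compares targeted integration strategies, with this construct representing the NHEJ-based approach.
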