LOCUS       Exported 5623 bp ds-DNA circular SYN 12-MAY-2021
DEFINITION  NHEJ donor for fusing a p2A-mCherry reporter to mouse Actb. EGFP
            driven by EF1a promoter and U6-driven sgRNAs targeting Actb. AAV
            backbone..
ACCESSION   .
VERSION     .
KEYWORDS    AAV_Actb NHEJ donor_U6_sgRNA_EF1a_GFP_polyA
SOURCE      synthetic DNA construct
  ORGANISM  synthetic DNA construct
REFERENCE   1 (bases 1 to 5623)
  AUTHORS   Yao X, Wang X, Hu X, Liu Z, Liu J, Zhou H, Shen X, Wei Y, Huang Z,
            Ying W, Wang Y, Nie YH, Zhang CC, Li S, Cheng L, Wang Q, Wu Y, Huang
            P, Sun Q, Shi L, Yang H
  TITLE     Homology-mediated end joining-based targeted integration using
            CRISPR/Cas9.
  JOURNAL   Cell Res. 2017 May 19. doi: 10.1038/cr.2017.76.
  PUBMED    28524166
REFERENCE   2 (bases 1 to 5623)
  AUTHORS   .
  TITLE     Direct Submission
  JOURNAL   Exported May 12, 2021 from SnapGene Server 1.1.58
            http://www.snapgene.com
FEATURES             Location/Qualifiers
     source          1..5623
                     /organism="synthetic DNA construct"
                     /mol_type="other DNA"
     repeat_region   1..141
                     /label=AAV2 ITR
                     /note="inverted terminal repeat of adeno-associated virus
                     serotype 2"
     repeat_region   12..141
                     /label=AAV2 ITR
     CDS             193..249
                     /codon_start=1
                     /product="2A peptide from porcine teschovirus-1
                     polyprotein"
                     /label=P2A
                     /note="Eukaryotic ribosomes fail to insert a peptide bond
                     between the Gly and Pro residues, yielding separate
                     polypeptides."
                     /translation="ATNFSLLKQAGDVEENPGP"
     CDS             250..960
                     /codon_start=1
                     /product="monomeric derivative of DsRed fluorescent protein
                     (Shaner et al., 2004)"
                     /label=mCherry
                     /note="mammalian codon-optimized"
                     /translation="MVSKGEEDNMAIIKEFMRFKVHMEGSVNGHEFEIEGEGEGRPYEG
                     TQTAKLKVTKGGPLPFAWDILSPQFMYGSKAYVKHPADIPDYLKLSFPEGFKWERVMNF
                     EDGGVVTVTQDSSLQDGEFIYKVKLRGTNFPSDGPVMQKKTMGWEASSERMYPEDGALK
                     GEIKQRLKLKDGGHYDAEVKTTYKAKKPVQLPGAYNVNIKLDITSHNEDYTIVEQYERA
                     EGRHSTGGMDELYK"
     primer_bind     complement(395..413)
                     /label=mCherry-R
                     /note="mCherry, reverse primer"
     primer_bind     663..682
                     /label=mCherry-F
                     /note="mCherry, forward primer"
     promoter        990..1230
                     /label=U6 promoter
                     /note="RNA polymerase III promoter for human U6 snRNA"
     primer_bind     990..1010
                     /label=hU6-F
                     /note="Human U6 promoter, forward primer"
     primer_bind     1161..1180
                     /label=LKO.1 5'
                     /note="Human U6 promoter, forward primer"
     misc_RNA        1260..1335
                     /label=gRNA scaffold
                     /note="guide RNA scaffold for the Streptococcus pyogenes
                     CRISPR/Cas9 system"
     promoter        1393..1604
                     /label=EF-1-alpha core promoter
                     /note="core promoter for human elongation factor
                     EF-1-alpha"
     LTR             1617..1885
                     /label=5' LTR (truncated)
                     /note="truncated 5' long terminal repeat (LTR) from human
                     T-cell leukemia virus (HTLV) type 1"
     regulatory      1913..1922
                     /regulatory_class="other"
                     /note="vertebrate consensus sequence for strong initiation
                     of translation (Kozak, 1987)"
     CDS             1919..2638
                     /codon_start=1
                     /product="the original enhanced GFP (Yang et al., 1996)"
                     /label=EGFP
                     /note="mammalian codon-optimized"
                     /translation="MVSKGEELFTGVVPILVELDGDVNGHKFSVSGEGEGDATYGKLTL
                     KFICTTGKLPVPWPTLVTTLTYGVQCFSRYPDHMKQHDFFKSAMPEGYVQERTIFFKDD
                     GNYKTRAEVKFEGDTLVNRIELKGIDFKEDGNILGHKLEYNYNSHNVYIMADKQKNGIK
                     VNFKIRHNIEDGSVQLADHYQQNTPIGDGPVLLPDNHYLSTQSALSKDPNEKRDHMVLL
                     EFVTAAGITLGMDELYK"
     CDS             1919..2635
                     /codon_start=1
                     /product="enhanced GFP"
                     /label=EGFP
                     /translation="MVSKGEELFTGVVPILVELDGDVNGHKFSVSGEGEGDATYGKLTL
                     KFICTTGKLPVPWPTLVTTLTYGVQCFSRYPDHMKQHDFFKSAMPEGYVQERTIFFKDD
                     GNYKTRAEVKFEGDTLVNRIELKGIDFKEDGNILGHKLEYNYNSHNVYIMADKQKNGIK
                     VNFKIRHNIEDGSVQLADHYQQNTPIGDGPVLLPDNHYLSTQSALSKDPNEKRDHMVLL
                     EFVTAAGITLGMDELYK"
     primer_bind     complement(1964..1985)
                     /label=EGFP-N
                     /note="EGFP, reverse primer"
     primer_bind     complement(2225..2244)
                     /label=EXFP-R
                     /note="For distinguishing EGFP variants, reverse primer"
     primer_bind     2572..2593
                     /label=EGFP-C
                     /note="EGFP, forward primer"
     polyA_signal    2641..2865
                     /label=bGH poly(A) signal
                     /note="bovine growth hormone polyadenylation signal"
     repeat_region   2886..3026
                     /label=AAV2 ITR
                     /note="inverted terminal repeat of adeno-associated virus
                     serotype 2"
     repeat_region   2886..3015
                     /label=AAV2 ITR
     rep_origin      3101..3556
                     /direction=RIGHT
                     /label=f1 ori
                     /note="f1 bacteriophage origin of replication; arrow
                     indicates direction of (+) strand synthesis"
     primer_bind     complement(3188..3207)
                     /label=F1ori-R
                     /note="F1 origin, reverse primer"
     primer_bind     3398..3419
                     /label=F1ori-F
                     /note="F1 origin, forward primer"
     primer_bind     complement(3573..3592)
                     /label=pRS-marker
                     /note="pRS vectors, use to sequence yeast selectable
                     marker"
     primer_bind     3692..3714
                     /label=pGEX 3'
                     /note="pGEX vectors, reverse primer"
     primer_bind     complement(3752..3770)
                     /label=pBRforEco
                     /note="pBR322 vectors, upsteam of EcoRI site, forward
                     primer"
     promoter        3838..3942
                     /gene="bla"
                     /label=AmpR promoter
     CDS             3943..4803
                     /codon_start=1
                     /gene="bla"
                     /product="beta-lactamase"
                     /label=AmpR
                     /note="confers resistance to ampicillin, carbenicillin, and
                     related antibiotics"
                     /translation="MSIQHFRVALIPFFAAFCLPVFAHPETLVKVKDAEDQLGARVGYI
                     ELDLNSGKILESFRPEERFPMMSTFKVLLCGAVLSRIDAGQEQLGRRIHYSQNDLVEYS
                     PVTEKHLTDGMTVRELCSAAITMSDNTAANLLLTTIGGPKELTAFLHNMGDHVTRLDRW
                     EPELNEAIPNDERDTTMPVAMATTLRKLLTGELLTLASRQQLIDWMEADKVAGPLLRSA
                     LPAGWFIADKSGAGERGSRGIIAALGPDGKPSRIVVIYTTGSQATMDERNRQIAEIGAS
                     LIKHW"
     primer_bind     complement(4161..4180)
                     /label=Amp-R
                     /note="Ampicillin resistance gene, reverse primer"
     rep_origin      4974..5562
                     /direction=RIGHT
                     /label=ori
                     /note="high-copy-number ColE1/pMB1/pBR322/pUC origin of
                     replication"
     primer_bind     5463..5482
                     /label=pBR322ori-F
                     /note="pBR322 origin, forward primer"
ORIGIN
        1 cctgcaggca gctgcgcgct cgctcgctca ctgaggccgc ccgggcaaag cccgggcgtc
       61 gggcgacctt tggtcgcccg gcctcagtga gcgagcgagc gcgcagagag ggagtggcca
      121 actccatcac taggggttcc tgcggccatc gatgccaagc ttggtaccag tccgcctaga
      181 agcacttgcg gcgccactaa cttctccctg ttgaaacaag caggggatgt cgaagagaat
      241 cccgggccaa tggtgagcaa gggcgaggag gataacatgg ccatcatcaa ggagttcatg
      301 cgcttcaagg tgcacatgga gggctccgtg aacggccacg agttcgagat cgagggcgag
      361 ggcgagggcc gcccctacga gggcacccag accgccaagc tgaaggtgac caagggtggc
      421 cccctgccct tcgcctggga catcctgtcc cctcagttca tgtacggctc caaggcctac
      481 gtgaagcacc ccgccgacat ccccgactac ttgaagctgt ccttccccga gggcttcaag
      541 tgggagcgcg tgatgaactt cgaggacggc ggcgtggtga ccgtgaccca ggactcctcc
      601 ctgcaggacg gcgagttcat ctacaaggtg aagctgcgcg gcaccaactt cccctccgac
      661 ggccccgtaa tgcagaagaa gaccatgggc tgggaggcct cctccgagcg gatgtacccc
      721 gaggacggcg ccctgaaggg cgagatcaag cagaggctga agctgaagga cggcggccac
      781 tacgacgctg aggtcaagac cacctacaag gccaagaagc ccgtgcagct gcccggcgcc
      841 tacaacgtca acatcaagtt ggacatcacc tcccacaacg aggactacac catcgtggaa
      901 cagtacgaac gcgccgaggg ccgccactcc accggcggca tggacgagct gtacaagtaa
      961 agtccgccta gaagcacttg cggctcgagg agggcctatt tcccatgatt ccttcatatt
     1021 tgcatatacg atacaaggct gttagagaga taattggaat taatttgact gtaaacacaa
     1081 agatattagt acaaaatacg tgacgtagaa agtaataatt tcttgggtag tttgcagttt
     1141 taaaattatg ttttaaaatg gactatcata tgcttaccgt aacttgaaag tatttcgatt
     1201 tcttggcttt atatatcttg tggaaaggac gaaacaccga gtccgcctag aagcacttgg
     1261 ttttagagct agaaatagca agttaaaata aggctagtcc gttatcaact tgaaaaagtg
     1321 gcaccgagtc ggtgcttttt tgttttagag ctaggctagc aaggatctgc gatcgctccg
     1381 gtgcccgtca gtgggcagag cgcacatcgc ccacagtccc cgagaagttg gggggagggg
     1441 tcggcaattg aacgggtgcc tagagaaggt ggcgcggggt aaactgggaa agtgatgtcg
     1501 tgtactggct ccgccttttt cccgagggtg ggggagaacc gtatataagt gcagtagtcg
     1561 ccgtgaacgt tctttttcgc aacgggtttg ccgccagaac acagctgaag cttcgagggg
     1621 ctcgcatctc tccttcacgc gcccgccgcc ctacctgagg ccgccatcca cgccggttga
     1681 gtcgcgttct gccgcctccc gcctgtggtg cctcctgaac tgcgtccgcc gtctaggtaa
     1741 gtttaaagct caggtcgaga ccgggccttt gtccggcgct cccttggagc ctacctagac
     1801 tcagccggct ctccacgctt tgcctgaccc tgcttgctca actctacgtc tttgtttcgt
     1861 tttctgttct gcgccgttac agatccaagc tgtgaccggc gcctacaccg gtgccaccat
     1921 ggtgagcaag ggcgaggagc tgttcaccgg ggtggtgccc atcctggtcg agctggacgg
     1981 cgacgtaaac ggccacaagt tcagcgtgtc cggcgagggc gagggcgatg ccacctacgg
     2041 caagctgacc ctgaagttca tctgcaccac cggcaagctg cccgtgccct ggcccaccct
     2101 cgtgaccacc ctgacctacg gcgtgcagtg cttcagccgc taccccgacc acatgaagca
     2161 gcacgacttc ttcaagtccg ccatgcccga aggctacgtc caggagcgca ccatcttctt
     2221 caaggacgac ggcaactaca agacccgcgc cgaggtgaag ttcgagggcg acaccctggt
     2281 gaaccgcatc gagctgaagg gcatcgactt caaggaggac ggcaacatcc tggggcacaa
     2341 gctggagtac aactacaaca gccacaacgt ctatatcatg gccgacaagc agaagaacgg
     2401 catcaaggtg aacttcaaga tccgccacaa catcgaggac ggcagcgtgc agctcgccga
     2461 ccactaccag cagaacaccc ccatcggcga cggccccgtg ctgctgcccg acaaccacta
     2521 cctgagcacc cagtccgccc tgagcaaaga ccccaacgag aagcgcgatc acatggtcct
     2581 gctggagttc gtgaccgccg ccgggatcac tctcggcatg gacgagctgt acaagtaaga
     2641 ctgtgccttc tagttgccag ccatctgttg tttgcccctc ccccgtgcct tccttgaccc
     2701 tggaaggtgc cactcccact gtcctttcct aataaaatga ggaaattgca tcgcattgtc
     2761 tgagtaggtg tcattctatt ctggggggtg gggtggggca ggacagcaag ggggaggatt
     2821 gggaagacaa tagcaggcat gctggggatg cggtgggctc tatggcttgc ggccgcgtcg
     2881 gccgcaggaa cccctagtga tggagttggc cactccctct ctgcgcgctc gctcgctcac
     2941 tgaggccggg cgaccaaagg tcgcccgacg cccgggcttt gcccgggcgg cctcagtgag
     3001 cgagcgagcg cgcagctgcc tgcaggggcg cctgatgcgg tattttctcc ttacgcatct
     3061 gtgcggtatt tcacaccgca tannnnnnnn nnnnnnnnnn nnnnnnnnnn nnnnnnnnnn
     3121 nnnnnnnnnn nnnnnnnnnn nnnnnnnnnn nnnnnnnnnn nnnnnnnnnn nnnnnnnnnn
     3181 nnnnnnnnnn nnnnnnnnnn nnnnnnnnnn nnnnnnnnnn nnnncnnnnn nnnnnnnnnn
     3241 nnnnnnnnnn nnnnnnnnnn nnnnnnnnnn nnnnnnnnnn nnnnnnnnnn nnnnnnnnnn
     3301 nnnnnnnnnn nnnnnnnnnn nnnnnnnnnn nnnnnnnnnn nnnnnnnnnn nnnnnnnnnn
     3361 nnnnnncctt tgacgttgga gtccacgttc tttaatagtg gactcttgtt ccaaactgga
     3421 acaacactca accctatctc gggctattct tttgatttat aagggatttt gccgatttcg
     3481 gcctattggt taaaaaatga gctgatttaa caaaaattta acgcgaattt taacaaaata
     3541 ttaacgttta caattttatg gtgcactctc agtacaatct gctctgatgc cgcatagtta
     3601 agccagcccc gacacccgcc aacacccgct gacgcgccct gacgggcttg tctgctcccg
     3661 gcatccgctt acagacaagc tgtgaccgtc tccgggagct gcatgtgtca gaggttttca
     3721 ccgtcatcac cgaaacgcgc gagacgaaag ggcctcgtga tacgcctatt tttataggtt
     3781 aatgtcatga taataatggt ttcttagacg tcaggtggca cttttcgggg aaatgtgcgc
     3841 ggaaccccta tttgtttatt tttctaaata cattcaaata tgtatccgct catgagacaa
     3901 taaccctgat aaatgcttca ataatattga aaaaggaaga gtatgagtat tcaacatttc
     3961 cgtgtcgccc ttattccctt ttttgcggca ttttgccttc ctgtttttgc tcacccagaa
     4021 acgctggtga aagtaaaaga tgctgaagat cagttgggtg cacgagtggg ttacatcgaa
     4081 ctggatctca acagcggtaa gatccttgag agttttcgcc ccgaagaacg ttttccaatg
     4141 atgagcactt ttaaagttct gctatgtggc gcggtattat cccgtattga cgccgggcaa
     4201 gagcaactcg gtcgccgcat acactattct cagaatgact tggttgagta ctcaccagtc
     4261 acagaaaagc atcttacgga tggcatgaca gtaagagaat tatgcagtgc tgccataacc
     4321 atgagtgata acactgcggc caacttactt ctgacaacga tcggaggacc gaaggagcta
     4381 accgcttttt tgcacaacat gggggatcat gtaactcgcc ttgatcgttg ggaaccggag
     4441 ctgaatgaag ccataccaaa cgacgagcgt gacaccacga tgcctgtagc aatggcaaca
     4501 acgttgcgca aactattaac tggcgaacta cttactctag cttcccggca acaattaata
     4561 gactggatgg aggcggataa agttgcagga ccacttctgc gctcggccct tccggctggc
     4621 tggtttattg ctgataaatc tggagccggt gagcgtgggt ctcgcggtat cattgcagca
     4681 ctggggccag atggtaagcc ctcccgtatc gtagttatct acacgacggg gagtcaggca
     4741 actatggatg aacgaaatag acagatcgct gagataggtg cctcactgat taagcattgg
     4801 taactgtcag accaagttta ctcatatata ctttagattg atttaaaact tcatttttaa
     4861 tttaaaagga tctaggtgaa gatccttttt gataatctca tgaccaaaat cccttaacgt
     4921 gagttttcgt tccactgagc gtcagacccc gtagaaaaga tcaaaggatc ttcttgagat
     4981 cctttttttc tgcgcgtaat ctgctgcttg caaacaaaaa aaccaccgct accagcggtg
     5041 gtttgtttgc cggatcaaga gctaccaact ctttttccga aggtaactgg cttcagcaga
     5101 gcgcagatac caaatactgt ccttctagtg tagccgtagt taggccacca cttcaagaac
     5161 tctgtagcac cgcctacata cctcgctctg ctaatcctgt taccagtggc tgctgccagt
     5221 ggcgataagt cgtgtcttac cgggttggac tcaagacgat agttaccgga taaggcgcag
     5281 cggtcgggct gaacgggggg ttcgtgcaca cagcccagct tggagcgaac gacctacacc
     5341 gaactgagat acctacagcg tgagctatga gaaagcgcca cgcttcccga agggagaaag
     5401 gcggacaggt atccggtaag cggcagggtc ggaacaggag agcgcacgag ggagcttcca
     5461 gggggaaacg cctggtatct ttatagtcct gtcgggtttc gccacctctg acttgagcgt
     5521 cgatttttgt gatgctcgtc aggggggcgg agcctatgga aaaacgccag caacgcggcc
     5581 tttttacggt tcctggcctt ttgctggcct tttgctcaca tgt
//
