Features (pLannotate 1.2.2; 17 found; start..end, strand, type, name):
     62..89      -  repeat_region  AAV2 ITR (fragment): inverted terminal repeat of adeno-associated virus serotype 2 inverted
    118..145     -  repeat_region  AAV2 ITR (fragment): inverted terminal repeat of adeno-associated virus serotype 2 inverted
    218..806     -  rep_origin     ori: high-copy-number ColE1/pMB1/pBR322/pUC origin of replication
    977..1837    -  CDS            AmpR: β-lactamase; bla; confers resistance to ampicillin, carbenicillin, and related antibiotics
   1838..1942    -  promoter       AmpR promoter: bla
   2037..2072    +  CDS            rop (fragment): Rop protein, which maintains plasmids at low copy number; rop
   2174..2223    +  misc_feature   bom (fragment): basis of mobility region from pBR322
   2224..2679    -  rep_origin     f1 ori (sequence partly withheld): f1 bacteriophage origin of replication; arrow indicates direction of (+) strand synthesis
   2698..2749    +  misc_feature   bom (fragment): basis of mobility region from pBR322
   2754..2894    -  repeat_region  AAV2 ITR: inverted terminal repeat of adeno-associated virus serotype 2 inverted
   2915..3139    -  polyA_signal   bGH poly(A) signal: bovine growth hormone polyadenylation signal
   3142..3861    -  CDS            EGFP: the original enhanced GFP (Yang et al., 1996) mammalian codon-optimized
   3895..4163    -  LTR            5' LTR (truncated): truncated 5' long terminal repeat (LTR) from human T-cell leukemia virus (HTLV) type 1
   4176..4387    -  promoter       EF-1α core promoter: core promoter for human elongation factor EF-1α
   4445..4520    -  misc_RNA       gRNA scaffold: guide RNA scaffold for the Streptococcus pyogenes CRISPR/Cas9 system
   4550..4790    -  promoter       U6 promoter: RNA polymerase III promoter for human U6 snRNA
   4823..5530    -  CDS            mCherry: mCherry is a basic (constitutively fluorescent) red fluorescent protein published in 2004, derived from Discosoma sp.. It is reported to be a very rapidly-maturing monomer with low acid sensitivity.
>Addgene plasmid #97310 | AAV_Actb NHEJ donor_U6_sgRNA_EF1a_GFP_polyA | addgene full sequence | sequence record 192984 | Addgene NGS Result
GTACCAAGCTTGGCATCGATGGCCGCAGGAACCCCTAGTGATGGAGTTGGCCACTCCCTCTCTGCGCGCT
CGCTCGCTCACTGAGGCCGGGCGACCAAAGGTCGCCCGACGCCCGGGCGGCCTCAGTGAGCGAGCGAGCG
CGCAGCTGCCTGCAGGACATGTGAGCAAAAGGCCAGCAAAAGGCCAGGAACCGTAAAAAGGCCGCGTTGC
TGGCGTTTTTCCATAGGCTCCGCCCCCCTGACGAGCATCACAAAAATCGACGCTCAAGTCAGAGGTGGCG
AAACCCGACAGGACTATAAAGATACCAGGCGTTTCCCCCTGGAAGCTCCCTCGTGCGCTCTCCTGTTCCG
ACCCTGCCGCTTACCGGATACCTGTCCGCCTTTCTCCCTTCGGGAAGCGTGGCGCTTTCTCATAGCTCAC
GCTGTAGGTATCTCAGTTCGGTGTAGGTCGTTCGCTCCAAGCTGGGCTGTGTGCACGAACCCCCCGTTCA
GCCCGACCGCTGCGCCTTATCCGGTAACTATCGTCTTGAGTCCAACCCGGTAAGACACGACTTATCGCCA
CTGGCAGCAGCCACTGGTAACAGGATTAGCAGAGCGAGGTATGTAGGCGGTGCTACAGAGTTCTTGAAGT
GGTGGCCTAACTACGGCTACACTAGAAGAACAGTATTTGGTATCTGCGCTCTGCTGAAGCCAGTTACCTT
CGGAAAAAGAGTTGGTAGCTCTTGATCCGGCAAACAAACCACCGCTGGTAGCGGTGGTTTTTTTGTTTGC
AAGCAGCAGATTACGCGCAGAAAAAAAGGATCTCAAGAAGATCCTTTGATCTTTTCTACGGGGTCTGACG
CTCAGTGGAACGAAAACTCACGTTAAGGGATTTTGGTCATGAGATTATCAAAAAGGATCTTCACCTAGAT
CCTTTTAAATTAAAAATGAAGTTTTAAATCAATCTAAAGTATATATGAGTAAACTTGGTCTGACAGTTAC
CAATGCTTAATCAGTGAGGCACCTATCTCAGCGATCTGTCTATTTCGTTCATCCATAGTTGCCTGACTCC
CCGTCGTGTAGATAACTACGATACGGGAGGGCTTACCATCTGGCCCCAGTGCTGCAATGATACCGCGAGA
CCCACGCTCACCGGCTCCAGATTTATCAGCAATAAACCAGCCAGCCGGAAGGGCCGAGCGCAGAAGTGGT
CCTGCAACTTTATCCGCCTCCATCCAGTCTATTAATTGTTGCCGGGAAGCTAGAGTAAGTAGTTCGCCAG
TTAATAGTTTGCGCAACGTTGTTGCCATTGCTACAGGCATCGTGGTGTCACGCTCGTCGTTTGGTATGGC
TTCATTCAGCTCCGGTTCCCAACGATCAAGGCGAGTTACATGATCCCCCATGTTGTGCAAAAAAGCGGTT
AGCTCCTTCGGTCCTCCGATCGTTGTCAGAAGTAAGTTGGCCGCAGTGTTATCACTCATGGTTATGGCAG
CACTGCATAATTCTCTTACTGTCATGCCATCCGTAAGATGCTTTTCTGTGACTGGTGAGTACTCAACCAA
GTCATTCTGAGAATAGTGTATGCGGCGACCGAGTTGCTCTTGCCCGGCGTCAATACGGGATAATACCGCG
CCACATAGCAGAACTTTAAAAGTGCTCATCATTGGAAAACGTTCTTCGGGGCGAAAACTCTCAAGGATCT
TACCGCTGTTGAGATCCAGTTCGATGTAACCCACTCGTGCACCCAACTGATCTTCAGCATCTTTTACTTT
CACCAGCGTTTCTGGGTGAGCAAAAACAGGAAGGCAAAATGCCGCAAAAAAGGGAATAAGGGCGACACGG
AAATGTTGAATACTCATACTCTTCCTTTTTCAATATTATTGAAGCATTTATCAGGGTTATTGTCTCATGA
GCGGATACATATTTGAATGTATTTAGAAAAATAAACAAATAGGGGTTCCGCGCACATTTCCCCGAAAAGT
GCCACCTGACGTCTAAGAAACCATTATTATCATGACATTAACCTATAAAAATAGGCGTATCACGAGGCCC
TTTCGTCTCGCGCGTTTCGGTGATGACGGTGAAAACCTCTGACACATGCAGCTCCCGGAGACGGTCACAG
CTTGTCTGTAAGCGGATGCCGGGAGCAGACAAGCCCGTCAGGGCGCGTCAGCGGGTGTTGGCGGGTGTCG
GGGCTGGCTTAACTATGCGGCATCAGAGCAGATTGTACTGAGAGTGCACCATAAAATTGTAAACGTTAAT
ATTTTGTTAAAATTCGCGTTAAATTTTTGTTAAATCAGCTCATTTTTTAACCAATAGACCGAAATCGGCA
AAATCCCTTATAAATCAAAAGAATAGCCCGAGATAGAGTTGAGTGTTGTTCCAGTTTGGAACAAGAGTCC
ACTATTAAAGAACGTGGACTCCAACGTCAAAGG
[141 nt withheld, positions 2414-2554]
G
[46 nt withheld, positions 2556-2601]
A
[95 nt withheld, positions 2603-2697]
TATGCGGTGTGAAATACCGCACAGATGCGTAAGGAGAAAATACCGCATCAGGCGCCCCTGCAGGCAGCTG
CGCGCTCGCTCGCTCACTGAGGCCGCCCGGGCAAAGCCCGGGCGTCGGGCGACCTTTGGTCGCCCGGCCT
CAGTGAGCGAGCGAGCGCGCAGAGAGGGAGTGGCCAACTCCATCACTAGGGGTTCCTGCGGCCGACGCGG
CCGCAAGCCATAGAGCCCACCGCATCCCCAGCATGCCTGCTATTGTCTTCCCAATCCTCCCCCTTGCTGT
CCTGCCCCACCCCACCCCCCAGAATAGAATGACACCTACTCAGACAATGCGATGCAATTTCCTCATTTTA
TTAGGAAAGGACAGTGGGAGTGGCACCTTCCAGGGTCAAGGAAGGCACGGGGGAGGGGCAAACAACAGAT
GGCTGGCAACTAGAAGGCACAGTCTTACTTGTACAGCTCGTCCATGCCGAGAGTGATCCCGGCGGCGGTC
ACGAACTCCAGCAGGACCATGTGATCGCGCTTCTCGTTGGGGTCTTTGCTCAGGGCGGACTGGGTGCTCA
GGTAGTGGTTGTCGGGCAGCAGCACGGGGCCGTCGCCGATGGGGGTGTTCTGCTGGTAGTGGTCGGCGAG
CTGCACGCTGCCGTCCTCGATGTTGTGGCGGATCTTGAAGTTCACCTTGATGCCGTTCTTCTGCTTGTCG
GCCATGATATAGACGTTGTGGCTGTTGTAGTTGTACTCCAGCTTGTGCCCCAGGATGTTGCCGTCCTCCT
TGAAGTCGATGCCCTTCAGCTCGATGCGGTTCACCAGGGTGTCGCCCTCGAACTTCACCTCGGCGCGGGT
CTTGTAGTTGCCGTCGTCCTTGAAGAAGATGGTGCGCTCCTGGACGTAGCCTTCGGGCATGGCGGACTTG
AAGAAGTCGTGCTGCTTCATGTGGTCGGGGTAGCGGCTGAAGCACTGCACGCCGTAGGTCAGGGTGGTCA
CGAGGGTGGGCCAGGGCACGGGCAGCTTGCCGGTGGTGCAGATGAACTTCAGGGTCAGCTTGCCGTAGGT
GGCATCGCCCTCGCCCTCGCCGGACACGCTGAACTTGTGGCCGTTTACGTCGCCGTCCAGCTCGACCAGG
ATGGGCACCACCCCGGTGAACAGCTCCTCGCCCTTGCTCACCATGGTGGCACCGGTGTAGGCGCCGGTCA
CAGCTTGGATCTGTAACGGCGCAGAACAGAAAACGAAACAAAGACGTAGAGTTGAGCAAGCAGGGTCAGG
CAAAGCGTGGAGAGCCGGCTGAGTCTAGGTAGGCTCCAAGGGAGCGCCGGACAAAGGCCCGGTCTCGACC
TGAGCTTTAAACTTACCTAGACGGCGGACGCAGTTCAGGAGGCACCACAGGCGGGAGGCGGCAGAACGCG
ACTCAACCGGCGTGGATGGCGGCCTCAGGTAGGGCGGCGGGCGCGTGAAGGAGAGATGCGAGCCCCTCGA
AGCTTCAGCTGTGTTCTGGCGGCAAACCCGTTGCGAAAAAGAACGTTCACGGCGACTACTGCACTTATAT
ACGGTTCTCCCCCACCCTCGGGAAAAAGGCGGAGCCAGTACACGACATCACTTTCCCAGTTTACCCCGCG
CCACCTTCTCTAGGCACCCGTTCAATTGCCGACCCCTCCCCCCAACTTCTCGGGGACTGTGGGCGATGTG
CGCTCTGCCCACTGACGGGCACCGGAGCGATCGCAGATCCTTGCTAGCCTAGCTCTAAAACAAAAAAGCA
CCGACTCGGTGCCACTTTTTCAAGTTGATAACGGACTAGCCTTATTTTAACTTGCTATTTCTAGCTCTAA
AACCAAGTGCTTCTAGGCGGACTCGGTGTTTCGTCCTTTCCACAAGATATATAAAGCCAAGAAATCGAAA
TACTTTCAAGTTACGGTAAGCATATGATAGTCCATTTTAAAACATAATTTTAAAACTGCAAACTACCCAA
GAAATTATTACTTTCTACGTCACGTATTTTGTACTAATATCTTTGTGTTTACAGTCAAATTAATTCCAAT
TATCTCTCTAACAGCCTTGTATCGTATATGCAAATATGAAGGAATCATGGGAAATAGGCCCTCCTCGAGC
CGCAAGTGCTTCTAGGCGGACTTTACTTGTACAGCTCGTCCATGCCGCCGGTGGAGTGGCGGCCCTCGGC
GCGTTCGTACTGTTCCACGATGGTGTAGTCCTCGTTGTGGGAGGTGATGTCCAACTTGATGTTGACGTTG
TAGGCGCCGGGCAGCTGCACGGGCTTCTTGGCCTTGTAGGTGGTCTTGACCTCAGCGTCGTAGTGGCCGC
CGTCCTTCAGCTTCAGCCTCTGCTTGATCTCGCCCTTCAGGGCGCCGTCCTCGGGGTACATCCGCTCGGA
GGAGGCCTCCCAGCCCATGGTCTTCTTCTGCATTACGGGGCCGTCGGAGGGGAAGTTGGTGCCGCGCAGC
TTCACCTTGTAGATGAACTCGCCGTCCTGCAGGGAGGAGTCCTGGGTCACGGTCACCACGCCGCCGTCCT
CGAAGTTCATCACGCGCTCCCACTTGAAGCCCTCGGGGAAGGACAGCTTCAAGTAGTCGGGGATGTCGGC
GGGGTGCTTCACGTAGGCCTTGGAGCCGTACATGAACTGAGGGGACAGGATGTCCCAGGCGAAGGGCAGG
GGGCCACCCTTGGTCACCTTCAGCTTGGCGGTCTGGGTGCCCTCGTAGGGGCGGCCCTCGCCCTCGCCCT
CGATCTCGAACTCGTGGCCGTTCACGGAGCCCTCCATGTGCACCTTGAAGCGCATGAACTCCTTGATGAT
GGCCATGTTATCCTCCTCGCCCTTGCTCACCATTGGCCCGGGATTCTCTTCGACATCCCCTGCTTGTTTC
AACAGGGAGAAGTTAGTGGCGCCGCAAGTGCTTCTAGGCGGACTG
