>Addgene plasmid #97310 | AAV_Actb NHEJ donor_U6_sgRNA_EF1a_GFP_polyA | depositor partial sequence | sequence record 178907 | Actb NHEJ donor
AGTCCGCCTAGAAGCACTTGCGGCGCCACTAACTTCTCCCTGTTGAAACAAGCAGGGGATGTCGAAGAGA
ATCCCGGGCCAATGGTGAGCAAGGGCGAGGAGGATAACATGGCCATCATCAAGGAGTTCATGCGCTTCAA
GGTGCACATGGAGGGCTCCGTGAACGGCCACGAGTTCGAGATCGAGGGCGAGGGCGAGGGCCGCCCCTAC
GAGGGCACCCAGACCGCCAAGCTGAAGGTGACCAAGGGTGGCCCCCTGCCCTTCGCCTGGGACATCCTGT
CCCCTCAGTTCATGTACGGCTCCAAGGCCTACGTGAAGCACCCCGCCGACATCCCCGACTACTTGAAGCT
GTCCTTCCCCGAGGGCTTCAAGTGGGAGCGCGTGATGAACTTCGAGGACGGCGGCGTGGTGACCGTGACC
CAGGACTCCTCCCTGCAGGACGGCGAGTTCATCTACAAGGTGAAGCTGCGCGGCACCAACTTCCCCTCCG
ACGGCCCCGTAATGCAGAAGAAGACCATGGGCTGGGAGGCCTCCTCCGAGCGGATGTACCCCGAGGACGG
CGCCCTGAAGGGCGAGATCAAGCAGAGGCTGAAGCTGAAGGACGGCGGCCACTACGACGCTGAGGTCAAG
ACCACCTACAAGGCCAAGAAGCCCGTGCAGCTGCCCGGCGCCTACAACGTCAACATCAAGTTGGACATCA
CCTCCCACAACGAGGACTACACCATCGTGGAACAGTACGAACGCGCCGAGGGCCGCCACTCCACCGGCGG
CATGGACGAGCTGTACAAGTAAAGTCCGCCTAGAAGCACTTGCGG
