>Addgene plasmid #97310 | AAV_Actb NHEJ donor_U6_sgRNA_EF1a_GFP_polyA | depositor partial sequence | sequence record 178908 | U6_Actb-sgRNA_gRNA scaffold
GAGGGCCTATTTCCCATGATTCCTTCATATTTGCATATACGATACAAGGCTGTTAGAGAGATAATTGGAA
TTAATTTGACTGTAAACACAAAGATATTAGTACAAAATACGTGACGTAGAAAGTAATAATTTCTTGGGTA
GTTTGCAGTTTTAAAATTATGTTTTAAAATGGACTATCATATGCTTACCGTAACTTGAAAGTATTTCGAT
TTCTTGGCTTTATATATCTTGTGGAAAGGACGAAACACCGAGTCCGCCTAGAAGCACTTGGTTTTAGAGC
TAGAAATAGCAAGTTAAAATAAGGCTAGTCCGTTATCAACTTGAAAAAGTGGCACCGAGTCGGTGC
